Addgene plasmid #157634: pEMF037
Purpose: Batis maritima MHT
Depositing lab: Jonathan Silberg. Depositing organization: Rice University. Publication: A Split Methyl Halide Transferase AND Gate That Reports by Synthesizing an Indicator Gas. Fulk EM, Huh D, Atkinson JT, Lie M, Masiello CA, Silberg JJ. ACS Synth Biol. 2020 Nov 20;9(11):3104-3113. doi: 10.1021/acssynbio.0c00355. Epub 2020 Oct 26. PubMed 33104325.
Backbone
  Vector backbone: ColE1
  Total vector size (bp): 3503
  Vector type: Bacterial Expression
Growth in bacteria
  Bacterial resistance: Chloramphenicol, 25 μg/mL
  Growth temperature: 37°C
  Growth strain: DH5alpha
  Copy number: Low Copy
Gene/Insert
  Gene/Insert name: MHT (alt name: Bm-MHT)
  Species: Batis maritima
Terms and licenses: Academic/Nonprofit Terms; Industry Terms: Not Available to Industry
How to cite: pEMF037 was a gift from Jonathan Silberg (Addgene plasmid # 157634 ; http://n2t.net/addgene:157634 ; RRID:Addgene_157634)
