[The description below was written by a language model from this plasmid's Addgene catalogue record and pLannotate feature annotations shown in this document.]
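Description:
pEMF037 is a small bacterial expression plasmid (about 3.5 kb) that carries the methyl halide transferase (MHT) gene from the halophytic plant Batis maritima for expression in Escherichia coli. It replicates from a ColE1-type origin and is selected with chloramphenicol through a cat (chloramphenicol acetyltransferase) gene. This gene is driven by its native promoter and followed by the phage lambda t0 terminator. The catalogue lists the plasmid as low copy, whereas the automated annotation labels the origin as belonging to the high-copy ColE1/pMB1/pUC family. The record does not resolve this difference.

The payload is a self-contained, tetracycline-inducible expression unit. The MHT coding sequence sits downstream of the PLtetO-1 promoter, a phage lambda PL derivative carrying tet operator sites. The annotation software labelled this open reading frame as a fragment of Arabidopsis HOL1, a homologous S-adenosylmethionine-dependent methyltransferase. This label reflects sequence similarity rather than the true source, which the catalogue gives as Batis maritima. Downstream, after a remnant of a pUC multiple cloning site, a partial match to the constitutive J23119 promoter precedes a TetR repressor gene, which ends at the rrnB T1 terminator. TetR made from the same plasmid should keep PLtetO-1 repressed until a tetracycline-class inducer relieves operator binding.

MHT uses S-adenosylmethionine to methylate halide ions, yielding volatile methyl halides that can be detected in the culture headspace. It therefore acts as a gas-producing reporter. The associated publication describes a split-MHT AND gate that reports by synthesizing an indicator gas. This plasmid appears to provide the intact enzyme, plausibly as a full-length reference, although the record does not state that role.
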