Features (pLannotate 1.2.2; 10 found; start..end, strand, type, name):
     68..162     -  terminator     lambda t0 terminator: transcription terminator from phage lambda
    186..842     -  CDS            cat: CAT_ECOLX - Experimental evidence at protein level: Swiss-Prot protein existence level 1. This enzyme is an effector of chloramphenicol resistance in bacteria. From Escherichia coli. This protein is used as a marker in many commonly used cloning vectors, such as pACYC184.
    843..941     -  promoter       cat promoter: promoter of the E. coli cat gene encoding chloramphenicol acetyltransferase
   1050..1123    +  promoter       PLtetO-1 promoter: modified phage lambda PL promoter with tet operator sites (Lutz and Bujard, 1997)
   1202..1837    +  CDS            HOL1 (fragment): HOL1_ARATH - Experimental evidence at protein level: Swiss-Prot protein existence level 1. S-adenosyl-L-methionine-dependent methyltransferase. Involved in glucosinolate metabolism and defense against phytopathogens. Highly reactive to thiocyanate (NCS(-)) derived from myrosinase-mediated hydrolysis of glucosinolates upon tissue damage. From Arabidopsis thaliana (Mouse-ear cress).
   1899..1943    +  misc_feature   MCS (fragment): pUC18/19 multiple cloning site
   1950..1978    +  promoter       J23119 promoter (fragment): bacterial promoter (Registry of Standard Biological Parts BBa J23119)
   2013..2639    +  CDS            TetR: tetracycline repressor TetR; tetR; TetR binds to the tetracycline operator tetO to inhibit transcription. This inhibition can be relieved by adding tetracycline or doxycycline.
   2645..2731    +  terminator     rrnB T1 terminator: Escherichia coli rrnB; transcription terminator T1 from the E. coli rrnB gene
   2896..3484    -  rep_origin     ori: high-copy-number ColE1/pMB1/pBR322/pUC origin of replication
>Addgene plasmid #157634 | pEMF037 | addgene full sequence | sequence record 326014 | Addgene NGS Result
TACGGGGTCTGACGCTCAGTGGAACGAAAACTCACGTTAAGGGATTTTGGTCATGACTAGTGCTTGGATT
CTCACCAATAAAAAACGCCCGGCGGCAACCGAGCGTTCTGAACAAATCCAGATGGAGTTCTGAGGTCATT
ACTGGATCTATCAACAGGAGTCCAAGCGAGCTCGATATCAAATTACGCCCCGCCCTGCCACTCATCGCAG
TACTGTTGTAATTCATTAAGCATTCTGCCGACATGGAAGCCATCACAAACGGCATGATGAACCTGAATCG
CCAGCGGCATCAGCACCTTGTCGCCTTGCGTATAATATTTGCCCATGGTGAAAACGGGGGCGAAGAAGTT
GTCCATATTGGCCACGTTTAAATCAAAACTGGTGAAACTCACCCAGGGATTGGCTGAGACGAAAAACATA
TTCTCAATAAACCCTTTAGGGAAATAGGCCAGGTTTTCACCATAACACGCCACATCTTGCGAATATATGT
GTAGAAACTGCCGGAAATCGTCGTGGTATTCACTCCAGAGCGATGAAAACGTTTCAGTTTGCTCATGGAA
AACGGTGTAACAAGGGTGAACACTATCCCATATCACCAGCTCACCGTCTTTCATTGCCATACGAAATTCC
GGATGAGCATTCATCAGGCGGGCAAGAATGTGAATAAAGGCCGGATAAAACTTGTGCTTATTTTTCTTTA
CGGTCTTTAAAAAGGCCGTAATATCCAGCTGAACGGTCTGGTTATAGGTACATTGAGCAACTGACTGAAA
TGCCTCAAAATGTTCTTTACGATGCCATTGGGATATATCAACGGTGGTATATCCAGTGATTTTTTTCTCC
ATTTTAGCTTCCTTAGCTCCTGAAAATCTCGATAACTCAAAAAATACGACCGGTAGTGATCTTATTTCAT
TATGGTGAAAGTTGGAACCTCTTACGGGCCGGCCAACGTCTCATTTTCGCCAGATATCGACGTCTAAGAA
ACCATTATTATCATGACATTAACCTATAAAAATAGGCGTATCACGAGGCCCTTTCGTCTTCACCTCGAGT
CCCTATCAGTGATAGAGATTGACATCCCTATCAGTGATAGAGATACTGAGCACATCAGCAGGACGCACTG
ACCGATAGGACCCATACAAAGGAAGTTTTGATGAGCACCGTGGCGAACATTGCGCCGGTGTTTACCGGCG
ATTGCAAAACCATTCCGACCCCGGAAGAATGCGCGACCTTTCTGTATAAAGTGGTGAACAGCGGCGGCTG
GGAAAAATGCTGGGTGGAAGAAGTGATTCCGTGGGATCTGGGCGTGCCGACCCCGCTGGTGCTGCATCTG
GTGAAAAACAACGCGCTGCCGAACGGCAAAGGCCTGGTGCCGGGCTGCGGCGGCGGCTATGATGTGGTGG
CGATGGCGAACCCGGAACGCTTTATGGTGGGCCTGGATATTAGCGAAAACGCGCTGAAAAAAGCGCGCGA
AACCTTTAGCACCATGCCGAACAGCAGCTGCTTTAGCTTTGTGAAAGAAGATGTGTTTACCTGGCGCCCG
GAACAGCCGTTTGATTTTATTTTTGATTATGTGTTTTTTTGCGCGATTGATCCGAAAATGCGCCCGGCGT
GGGGCAAAGCGATGTATGAACTGCTGAAACCGGATGGCGAACTGATTACCCTGATGTATCCGATTACCAA
CCATGAAGGCGGCCCGCCGTTTAGCGTGAGCGAAAGCGAATATGAAAAAGTGCTGGTGCCGCTGGGCTTT
AAACAGCTGAGCCTGGAAGATTATAGCGATCTGGCGGTGGAACCGCGCAAAGGCAAAGAAAAACTGGCGC
GCTGGAAAAAAATGAACAACTAATAATCTAACTAAAAAGGCCTCCCAAATCGGGGGGCCTTTTTTATTGA
TAACAAAAGGTACCCGTGGATCCTCTAGAGTCGACCTGCAGGCATGCAAGCTTTTTACGGCTAGCTCAGT
CCTAGGTATAGTGCTAGCCCAGCCAGAGAAACACTCTTTAACAGGGGGTAGTATGATGTCTCGTTTAGAT
AAAAGTAAAGTGATTAACAGCGCATTAGAGCTGCTTAATGAGGTCGGAATCGAAGGTTTAACAACCCGTA
AACTCGCCCAGAAGCTAGGTGTAGAGCAGCCTACATTGTATTGGCATGTAAAAAATAAGCGGGCTTTGCT
CGACGCCTTAGCCATTGAGATGTTAGATAGGCACCATACTCACTTTTGCCCTTTAGAAGGGGAAAGCTGG
CAAGATTTTTTACGTAATAACGCTAAAAGTTTTAGATGTGCTTTACTAAGTCATCGCGATGGAGCAAAAG
TACATTTAGGTACACGGCCTACAGAAAAACAGTATGAAACTCTCGAAAATCAATTAGCCTTTTTATGCCA
ACAAGGTTTTTCACTAGAGAATGCATTATATGCACTCAGCGCAGTGGGGCATTTTACTTTAGGTTGCGTA
TTGGAAGATCAAGAGCATCAAGTCGCTAAAGAAGAAAGGGAAACACCTACTACTGATAGTATGCCGCCAT
TATTACGACAAGCTATCGAATTATTTGATCACCAAGGTGCAGAGCCAGCCTTCTTATTCGGCCTTGAATT
GATCATATGCGGATTAGAAAAACAACTTAAATGTGAAAGTGGGTCTTAAGGCATCAAATAAAACGAAAGG
CTCAGTCGAAAGACTGGGCCTTTCGTTTTATCTGTTGTTTGTCGGTGAACGCTCTCCTGAGTAGGACAAA
TCCGCCGCCCTAGACCTAGGGCGTTCGGCTGCGGCGAGCGGTATCAGCTCACTCAAAGGCGGTAATACGG
TTATCCACAGAATCAGGGGATAACGCATGCAAGAACATGTGAGCAAAAGGCCAGCAAAAGGCCAGGAACC
GTAAAAAGGCCGCGTTGCTGGCGTTTTTCCATAGGCTCCGCCCCCCTGACGAGCATCACAAAAATCGACG
CTCAAGTCAGAGGTGGCGAAACCCGACAGGACTATAAAGATACCAGGCGTTTCCCCCTGGAAGCTCCCTC
GTGCGCTCTCCTGTTCCGACCCTGCCGCTTACCGGATACCTGTCCGCCTTTCTCCCTTCGGGAAGCGTGG
CGCTTTCTCATAGCTCACGCTGTAGGTATCTCAGTTCGGTGTAGGTCGTTCGCTCCAAGCTGGGCTGTGT
GCACGAACCCCCCGTTCAGCCCGACCGCTGCGCCTTATCCGGTAACTATCGTCTTGAGTCCAACCCGGTA
AGACACGACTTATCGCCACTGGCAGCAGCCACTGGTAACAGGATTAGCAGAGCGAGGTATGTAGGCGGTG
CTACAGAGTTCTTGAAGTGGTGGCCTAACTACGGCTACACTAGAAGGACAGTATTTGGTATCTGCGCTCT
GCTGAAGCCAGTTACCTTCGGAAAAAGAGTTGGTAGCTCTTGATCCGGCAAACAAACCACCGCTGGTAGC
GGTGGTTTTTTTGTTTGCAAGCAGCAGATTACGCGCAGAAAAAAAGGATCTCAAGAAGATCCTTTGATCT
TTTC
